>Addgene plasmid #116472 | pHAGE-PIK3CA-E39K | addgene full sequence | sequence record 242485 | Addgene NGS Result
TGGAAGGGCTAATTCACTCCCAAAGAAGACAAGATATCCTTGATCTGTGGATCTACCACACACAAGGCTA
CTTCCCTGATTAGCAGAACTACACACCAGGGCCAGGGGTCAGATATCCACTGACCTTTGGATGGTGCTAC
AAGCTAGTACCAGTTGAGCCAGATAAGGTAGAAGAGGCCAATAAAGGAGAGAACACCAGCTTGTTACACC
CTGTGAGCCTGCATGGGATGGATGACCCGGAGAGAGAAGTGTTAGAGTGGAGGTTTGACAGCCGCCTAGC
ATTTCATCACGTGGCCCGAGAGCTGCATCCGGAGTACTTCAAGAACTGCTGATATCGAGCTTGCTACAAG
GGACTTTCCGCTGGGGACTTTCCAGGGAGGCGTGGCCTGGGCGGGACTGGGGAGTGGCGAGCCCTCAGAT
CCTGCATATAAGCAGCTGCTTTTTGCCTGTACTGGGTCTCTCTGGTTAGACCAGATCTGAGCCTGGGAGC
TCTCTGGCTAACTAGGGAACCCACTGCTTAAGCCTCAATAAAGCTTGCCTTGAGTGCTTCAAGTAGTGTG
TGCCCGTCTGTTGTGTGACTCTGGTAACTAGAGATCCCTCAGACCCTTTTAGTCAGTGTGGAAAATCTCT
AGCAGTGGCGCCCGAACAGGGACTTGAAAGCGAAAGGGAAACCAGAGGAGCTCTCTCGACGCAGGACTCG
GCTTGCTGAAGCGCGCACGGCAAGAGGCGAGGGGCGGCGACTGGTGAGTACGCCAAAAATTTTGACTAGC
GGAGGCTAGAAGGAGAGAGATGGGTGCGAGAGCGTCAGTATTAAGCGGGGGAGAATTAGATCGCGATGGG
AAAAAATTCGGTTAAGGCCAGGGGGAAAGAAAAAATATAAATTAAAACATATAGTATGGGCAAGCAGGGA
GCTAGAACGATTCGCAGTTAATCCTGGCCTGTTAGAAACATCAGAAGGCTGTAGACAAATACTGGGACAG
CTACAACCATCCCTTCAGACAGGATCAGAAGAACTTAGATCATTATATAATACAGTAGCAACCCTCTATT
GTGTGCATCAAAGGATAGAGATAAAAGACACCAAGGAAGCTTTAGACAAGATAGAGGAAGAGCAAAACAA
AAGTAAGACCACCGCACAGCAAGCGGCCGGCCGCTGATCTTCAGACCTGGAGGAGGAGATATGAGGGACA
ATTGGAGAAGTGAATTATATAAATATAAAGTAGTAAAAATTGAACCATTAGGAGTAGCACCCACCAAGGC
AAAGAGAAGAGTGGTGCAGAGAGAAAAAAGAGCAGTGGGAATAGGAGCTTTGTTCCTTGGGTTCTTGGGA
GCAGCAGGAAGCACTATGGGCGCAGCGTCAATGACGCTGACGGTACAGGCCAGACAATTATTGTCTGGTA
TAGTGCAGCAGCAGAACAATTTGCTGAGGGCTATTGAGGCGCAACAGCATCTGTTGCAACTCACAGTCTG
GGGCATCAAGCAGCTCCAGGCAAGAATCCTGGCTGTGGAAAGATACCTAAAGGATCAACAGCTCCTGGGG
ATTTGGGGTTGCTCTGGAAAACTCATTTGCACCACTGCTGTGCCTTGGAATGCTAGTTGGAGTAATAAAT
CTCTGGAACAGATTTGGAATCACACGACCTGGATGGAGTGGGACAGAGAAATTAACAATTACACAAGCTT
AATACACTCCTTAATTGAAGAATCGCAAAACCAGCAAGAAAAGAATGAACAAGAATTATTGGAATTAGAT
AAATGGGCAAGTTTGTGGAATTGGTTTAACATAACAAATTGGCTGTGGTATATAAAATTATTCATAATGA
TAGTAGGAGGCTTGGTAGGTTTAAGAATAGTTTTTGCTGTACTTTCTATAGTGAATAGAGTTAGGCAGGG
ATATTCACCATTATCGTTTCAGACCCACCTCCCAACCCCGAGGGGACCCGACAGGCCCGAAGGAATAGAA
GAAGAAGGTGGAGAGAGAGACAGAGACAGATCCATTCGATTAGTGAACGGATCTCGACGGTATCGCCGAA
TTCACAAATGGCAGTATTCATCCACAATTTTAAAAGAAAAGGGGGGATTGGGGGGTACAGTGCAGGGGAA
AGAATAGTAGACATAATAGCAACAGACATACAAACTAAAGAATTACAAAAACAAATTACAAAAATTCAAA
ATTTTCGGGTTTATTACAGGGACAGCAGAGATCCAGTTTGGACTAGTCGTGAGGCTCCGGTGCCCGTCAG
TGGGCAGAGCGCACATCGCCCACAGTCCCCGAGAAGTTGGGGGGAGGGGTCGGCAATTGAACCGGTGCCT
AGAGAAGGTGGCGCGGGGTAAACTGGGAAAGTGATGTCGTGTACTGGCTCCGCCTTTTTCCCGAGGGTGG
GGGAGAACCGTATATAAGTGCAGTAGTCGCCGTGAACGTTCTTTTTCGCAACGGGTTTGCCGCCAGAACA
CAGGTAAGTGCCGTGTGTGGTTCCCGCGGGCCTGGCCTCTTTACGGGTTATGGCCCTTGCGTGCCTTGAA
TTACTTCCACCTGGCTGCAGTACGTGATTCTTGATCCCGAGCTTCGGGTTGGAAGTGGGTGGGAGAGTTC
GAGGCCTTGCGCTTAAGGAGCCCCTTCGCCTCGTGCTTGAGTTGAGGCCTGGCCTGGGCGCTGGGGCCGC
CGCGTGCGAATCTGGTGGCACCTTCGCGCCTGTCTCGCTGCTTTCGATAAGTCTCTAGCCATTTAAAATT
TTTGATGACCTGCTGCGACGCTTTTTTTCTGGCAAGATAGTCTTGTAAATGCGGGCCAAGATCTGCACAC
TGGTATTTCGGTTTTTGGGGCCGCGGGCGGCGACGGGGCCCGTGCGTCCCAGCGCACATGTTCGGCGAGG
CGGGGCCTGCGAGCGCGGCCACCGAGAATCGGACGGGGGTAGTCTCAAGCTGGCCGGCCTGCTCTGGTGC
CTGGCCTCGCGCCGCCGTGTATCGCCCCGCCCTGGGCGGCAAGGCTGGCCCGGTCGGCACCAGTTGCGTG
AGCGGAAAGATGGCCGCTTCCCGGCCCTGCTGCAGGGAGCTCAAAATGGAGGACGCGGCGCTCGGGAGAG
CGGGCGGGTGAGTCACCCACACAAAGGAAAAGGGCCTTTCCGTCCTCAGCCGTCGCTTCATGTGACTCCA
CGGAGTACCGGGCGCCGTCCAGGCACCTCGATTAGTTCTCGAGCTTTTGGAGTACGTCGTCTTTAGGTTG
GGGGGAGGGGTTTTATGCGATGGAGTTTCCCCACACTGAGTGGGTGGAGACTGAAGTTAGGCCAGCTTGG
CACTTGATGTAATTCTCCTTGGAATTTGCCCTTTTTGAGTTTGGATCTTGGTTCATTCTCAAGCCTCAGA
CAGTGGTTCAAAGTTTTTTTCTTCCATTTCAGGTGTCGTGAAGCGGCCCTGCAGATATCAACAAGTTTGT
ACAAAAAAGCAGGCACCATGCCTCCAAGACCATCATCAGGTGAACTGTGGGGCATCCACTTGATGCCCCC
AAGAATCCTAGTAGAATGTTTACTACCAAATGGAATGATAGTGACTTTAGAATGCCTCCGTAAGGCTACA
TTAATAACCATAAAGCATGAACTATTTAAAGAAGCAAGAAAATACCCCCTCCATCAACTTCTTCAAGATG
AATCTTCTTACATTTTCGTAAGTGTTACTCAAGAAGCAGAAAGGGAAGAATTTTTTGATGAAACAAGACG
ACTTTGTGACCTTCGGCTTTTTCAACCCTTTTTAAAAGTAATTGAACCAGTAGGCAACCGTGAAGAAAAG
ATCCTCAATCGAGAAATTGGTTTTGCTATCGGCATGCCAGTGTGTGAATTTGATATGGTTAAAGATCCAG
AAGTACAGGACTTCCGAAGAAATATTCTGAACGTTTGTAAAGAAGCTGTGGATCTTAGGGACCTCAATTC
ACCTCATAGTAGAGCAATGTATGTCTATCCTCCAAATGTAGAATCTTCACCAGAATTGCCAAAGCACATA
TATAATAAATTAGATAAAGGGCAAATAATAGTGGTGATCTGGGTAATAGTTTCTCCAAATAATGACAAGC
AGAAGTATACTCTGAAAATCAACCATGACTGTGTACCAGAACAAGTAATTGCTGAAGCAATCAGGAAAAA
AACTCGAAGTATGTTGCTATCCTCTGAACAACTAAAACTCTGTGTTTTAGAATATCAGGGCAAGTATATT
TTAAAAGTGTGTGGATGTGATGAATACTTCCTAGAAAAATATCCTCTGAGTCAGTATAAGTATATAAGAA
GCTGTATAATGCTTGGGAGGATGCCCAATTTGATGTTGATGGCTAAAGAAAGCCTTTATTCTCAACTGCC
AATGGACTGTTTTACAATGCCATCTTATTCCAGACGCATTTCCACAGCTACACCATATATGAATGGAGAA
ACATCTACAAAATCCCTTTGGGTTATAAATAGTGCACTCAGAATAAAAATTCTTTGTGCAACCTACGTGA
ATGTAAATATTCGAGACATTGATAAGATCTATGTTCGAACAGGTATCTACCATGGAGGAGAACCCTTATG
TGACAATGTGAACACTCAAAGAGTACCTTGTTCCAATCCCAGGTGGAATGAATGGCTGAATTATGATATA
TACATTCCTGATCTTCCTCGTGCTGCTCGACTTTGCCTTTCCATTTGCTCTGTTAAAGGCCGAAAGGGTG
CTAAAGAGGAACACTGTCCATTGGCATGGGGAAATATAAACTTGTTTGATTACACAGACACTCTAGTATC
TGGAAAAATGGCTTTGAATCTTTGGCCAGTACCTCATGGATTAGAAGATTTGCTGAACCCTATTGGTGTT
ACTGGATCAAATCCAAATAAAGAAACTCCATGCTTAGAGTTGGAGTTTGACTGGTTCAGCAGTGTGGTAA
AGTTCCCAGATATGTCAGTGATTGAAGAGCATGCCAATTGGTCTGTATCCCGAGAAGCAGGATTTAGCTA
TTCCCACGCAGGACTGAGTAACAGACTAGCTAGAGACAATGAATTAAGGGAAAATGACAAAGAACAGCTC
AAAGCAATTTCTACACGAGATCCTCTCTCTGAAATCACTGAGCAGGAGAAAGATTTTCTATGGAGTCACA
GACACTATTGTGTAACTATCCCCGAAATTCTACCCAAATTGCTTCTGTCTGTTAAATGGAATTCTAGAGA
TGAAGTAGCCCAGATGTATTGCTTGGTAAAAGATTGGCCTCCAATCAAACCTGAACAGGCTATGGAACTT
CTGGACTGTAATTACCCAGATCCTATGGTTCGAGGTTTTGCTGTTCGGTGCTTGGAAAAATATTTAACAG
ATGACAAACTTTCTCAGTATTTAATTCAGCTAGTACAGGTCCTAAAATATGAACAATATTTGGATAACTT
GCTTGTGAGATTTTTACTGAAGAAAGCATTGACTAATCAAAGGATTGGGCACTTTTTCTTTTGGCATTTA
AAATCTGAGATGCACAATAAAACAGTTAGCCAGAGGTTTGGCCTGCTTTTGGAGTCCTATTGTCGTGCAT
GTGGGATGTATTTGAAGCACCTGAATAGGCAAGTCGAGGCAATGGAAAAGCTCATTAACTTAACTGACAT
TCTCAAACAGGAGAAGAAGGATGAAACACAAAAGGTACAGATGAAGTTTTTAGTTGAGCAAATGAGGCGA
CCAGATTTCATGGATGCTCTACAGGGCTTTCTGTCTCCTCTAAACCCTGCTCATCAACTAGGAAACCTCA
GGCTTGAAGAGTGTCGAATTATGTCCTCTGCAAAAAGGCCACTGTGGTTGAATTGGGAGAACCCAGACAT
CATGTCAGAGTTACTGTTTCAGAACAATGAGATCATCTTTAAAAATGGGGATGATTTACGGCAAGATATG
CTAACACTTCAAATTATTCGTATTATGGAAAATATCTGGCAAAATCAAGGTCTTGATCTTCGAATGTTAC
CTTATGGTTGTCTGTCAATCGGTGACTGTGTGGGACTTATTGAGGTGGTGCGAAATTCTCACACTATTAT
GCAAATTCAGTGCAAAGGCGGCTTGAAAGGTGCACTGCAGTTCAACAGCCACACACTACATCAGTGGCTC
AAAGACAAGAACAAAGGAGAAATATATGATGCAGCCATTGACCTGTTTACACGTTCATGTGCTGGATACT
GTGTAGCTACCTTCATTTTGGGAATTGGAGATCGTCACAATAGTAACATCATGGTGAAAGACGATGGACA
ACTGTTTCATATAGATTTTGGACACTTTTTGGATCACAAGAAGAAAAAATTTGGTTATAAACGAGAACGT
GTGCCATTTGTTTTGACACAGGATTTCTTAATAGTGATTAGTAAAGGAGCCCAAGAATGCACAAAGACAA
GAGAATTTGAGAGGTTTCAGGAGATGTGTTACAAGGCTTATCTAGCTATTCGACAGCATGCCAATCTCTT
CATAAATCTTTTCTCAATGATGCTTGGCTCTGGAATGCCAGAACTACAATCTTTTGATGACATTGCATAC
ATTCGAAAGACCCTAGCCTTAGATAAAACTGAGCAAGAGGCTTTGGAGTATTTCATGAAACAAATGAATG
ATGCACATCATGGTGGCTGGACAACAAAAATGGATTGGATCTTCCACACAATTAAACAGCATGCATTGAA
CTAGAACCCAGCTTTCTTGTACAAAGTGGTGATATCCAATTAACCCTCACTAAAGGTGTTAAATGTATGT
AGTAATTGAGCCCTATAGTGAGTCGTATTACCACCCAACTTTTCTATACAAAGTGGTTGATATCCAGCAC
AGTGGCGGCCGCTCGAGTCTAGAGGGCCCGCGGTTCGAAGGTAAGCCTATCCCTAACCCTCTCCTCGGTC
TCGATTCTACGCGTACCGGTTAGTAATGAGATCCCTCCCCCCCCCCTAACGTTACTGGCCGAAGCCGCTT
GGAATAAGGCCGGTGTGCGTTTGTCTATATGTTATTTTCCACCATATTGCCGTCTTTTGGCAATGTGAGG
GCCCGGAAACCTGGCCCTGTCTTCTTGACGAGCATTCCTAGGGGTCTTTCCCCTCTCGCCAAAGGAATGC
AAGGTCTGTTGAATGTCGTGAAGGAAGCAGTTCCTCTGGAAGCTTCTTGAAGACAAACAACGTCTGTAGC
GACCCTTTGCAGGCAGCGGAACCCCCCACCTGGCGACAGGTGCCTCTGCGGCCAAAAGCCACGTGTATAA
GATACACCTGCAAAGGCGGCACAACCCCAGTGCCACGTTGTGAGTTGGATAGTTGTGGAAAGAGTCAAAT
GGCTCTCCTCAAGCGTATTCAACAAGGGGCTGAAGGATGCCCAGAAGGTACCCCATTGTATGGGATCTGA
TCTGGGGCCTCGGTGCACATGCTTTACATGTGTTTAGTCGAGGTTAAAAAAACGTCTAGGCCCCCCGAAC
CACGGGGACGTGGTTTTCCTTTGAAAAACACGATGATAATATGGCCACACATATGACCGAGTACAAGCCC
ACGGTGCGCCTCGCCACCCGCGACGACGTCCCCAGGGCCGTACGCACCCTCGCCGCCGCGTTCGCCGACT
ACCCCGCCACGCGCCACACCGTCGATCCGGACCGCCACATCGAGCGGGTCACCGAGCTGCAAGAACTCTT
CCTCACGCGCGTCGGGCTCGACATCGGCAAGGTGTGGGTCGCGGACGACGGCGCCGCGGTGGCGGTCTGG
ACCACGCCGGAGAGCGTCGAAGCGGGGGCGGTGTTCGCCGAGATCGGCCCGCGCATGGCCGAGTTGAGCG
GTTCCCGGCTGGCCGCGCAGCAACAGATGGAAGGCCTCCTGGCGCCGCACCGGCCCAAGGAGCCCGCGTG
GTTCCTGGCCACCGTCGGCGTCTCGCCCGACCACCAGGGCAAGGGTCTGGGCAGCGCCGTCGTGCTCCCC
GGAGTGGAGGCGGCCGAGCGCGCCGGGGTGCCCGCCTTCCTGGAGACCTCCGCGCCCCGCAACCTCCCCT
TCTACGAGCGGCTCGGCTTCACCGTCACCGCCGACGTCGAGGTGCCCGAAGGACCGCGCACCTGGTGCAT
GACCCGCAAGCCCGGTGCCTAAATCGATAGATCCTAATCAACCTCTGGATTACAAAATTTGTGAAAGATT
GACTGGTATTCTTAACTATGTTGCTCCTTTTACGCTATGTGGATACGCTGCTTTAATGCCTTTGTATCAT
GCTATTGCTTCCCGTATGGCTTTCATTTTCTCCTCCTTGTATAAATCCTGGTTGCTGTCTCTTTATGAGG
AGTTGTGGCCCGTTGTCAGGCAACGTGGCGTGGTGTGCACTGTGTTTGCTGACGCAACCCCCACTGGTTG
GGGCATTGCCACCACCTGTCAGCTCCTTTCCGGGACTTTCGCTTTCCCCCTCCCTATTGCCACGGCGGAA
CTCATCGCCGCCTGCCTTGCCCGCTGCTGGACAGGGGCTCGGCTGTTGGGCACTGACAATTCCGTGGTGT
TGTCGGGGAAATCATCGTCCTTTCCTTGGCTGCTCGCCTGTGTTGCCACCTGGATTCTGCGCGGGACGTC
CTTCTGCTACGTCCCTTCGGCCCTCAATCCAGCGGACCTTCCTTCCCGCGGCCTGCTGCCGGCTCTGCGG
CCTCTTCCGCGTCTTCGCCTTCGCCCTCAGACGAGTCGGATCTCCCTTTGGGCCGCCTCCCCGCCTGAGA
TCCTTTAAGACCAATGACTTACAAGGCAGCTGTAGATCTTAGCCACTTTTTAAAAGAAAAGGGGGGACTG
GAAGGGCTAATTCACTCCCAACGAAGACAAGATCTGCTTTTTGCTTGTACTGGGTCTCTCTGGTTAGACC
AGATCTGAGCCTGGGAGCTCTCTGGCTAACTAGGGAACCCACTGCTTAAGCCTCAATAAAGCTTGCCTTG
AGTGCTTCAAGTAGTGTGTGCCCGTCTGTTGTGTGACTCTGGTAACTAGAGATCCCTCAGACCCTTTTAG
TCAGTGTGGAAAATCTCTAGCAGTAGTAGTTCATGTCATCTTATTATTCAGTATTTATAACTTGCAAAGA
AATGAATATCAGAGAGTGAGAGGCCCGGGTTAATTAAGGAAAGGGCTAGATCATTCTTGAAGACGAAAGG
GCCTCGTGATACGCCTATTTTTATAGGTTAATGTCATGATAATAATGGTTTCTTAGACGTCAGGTGGCAC
TTTTCGGGGAAATGTGCGCGGAACCCCTATTTGTTTATTTTTCTAAATACATTCAAATATGTATCCGCTC
ATGAGACAATAACCCTGATAAATGCTTCAATAATATTGAAAAAGGAAGAGTATGAGTATTCAACATTTCC
GTGTCGCCCTTATTCCCTTTTTTGCGGCATTTTGCCTTCCTGTTTTTGCTCACCCAGAAACGCTGGTGAA
AGTAAAAGATGCTGAAGATCAGTTGGGTGCACGAGTGGGTTACATCGAACTGGATCTCAACAGCGGTAAG
ATCCTTGAGAGTTTTCGCCCCGAAGAACGTTTTCCAATGATGAGCACTTTTAAAGTTCTGCTATGTGGCG
CGGTATTATCCCGTGTTGACGCCGGGCAAGAGCAACTCGGTCGCCGCATACACTATTCTCAGAATGACTT
GGTTGAGTACTCACCAGTCACAGAAAAGCATCTTACGGATGGCATGACAGTAAGAGAATTATGCAGTGCT
GCCATAACCATGAGTGATAACACTGCGGCCAACTTACTTCTGACAACGATCGGAGGACCGAAGGAGCTAA
CCGCTTTTTTGCACAACATGGGGGATCATGTAACTCGCCTTGATCGTTGGGAACCGGAGCTGAATGAAGC
CATACCAAACGACGAGCGTGACACCACGATGCCTGTAGCAATGGCAACAACGTTGCGCAAACTATTAACT
GGCGAACTACTTACTCTAGCTTCCCGGCAACAATTAATAGACTGGATGGAGGCGGATAAAGTTGCAGGAC
CACTTCTGCGCTCGGCCCTTCCGGCTGGCTGGTTTATTGCTGATAAATCTGGAGCCGGTGAGCGTGGGTC
TCGCGGTATCATTGCAGCACTGGGGCCAGATGGTAAGCCCTCCCGTATCGTAGTTATCTACACGACGGGG
AGTCAGGCAACTATGGATGAACGAAATAGACAGATCGCTGAGATAGGTGCCTCACTGATTAAGCATTGGT
AACTGTCAGACCAAGTTTACTCATATATACTTTAGATTGATTTAAAACTTCATTTTTAATTTAAAAGGAT
CTAGGTGAAGATCCTTTTTGATAATCTCATGACCAAAATCCCTTAACGTGAGTTTTCGTTCCACTGAGCG
TCAGACCCCGTAGAAAAGATCAAAGGATCTTCTTGAGATCCTTTTTTTCTGCGCGTAATCTGCTGCTTGC
AAACAAAAAAACCACCGCTACCAGCGGTGGTTTGTTTGCCGGATCAAGAGCTACCAACTCTTTTTCCGAA
GGTAACTGGCTTCAGCAGAGCGCAGATACCAAATACTGTTCTTCTAGTGTAGCCGTAGTTAGGCCACCAC
TTCAAGAACTCTGTAGCACCGCCTACATACCTCGCTCTGCTAATCCTGTTACCAGTGGCTGCTGCCAGTG
GCGATAAGTCGTGTCTTACCGGGTTGGACTCAAGACGATAGTTACCGGATAAGGCGCAGCGGTCGGGCTG
AACGGGGGGTTCGTGCACACAGCCCAGCTTGGAGCGAACGACCTACACCGAACTGAGATACCTACAGCGT
GAGCTATGAGAAAGCGCCACGCTTCCCGAAGGGAGAAAGGCGGACAGGTATCCGGTAAGCGGCAGGGTCG
GAACAGGAGAGCGCACGAGGGAGCTTCCAGGGGGAAACGCCTGGTATCTTTATAGTCCTGTCGGGTTTCG
CCACCTCTGACTTGAGCGTCGATTTTTGTGATGCTCGTCAGGGGGGCGGAGCCTATGGAAAAACGCCAGC
AACGCGGCCTTTTTACGGTTCCTGGCCTTTTGCTGGCCTTTTGCTCACATGTTCTTTCCTGCGTTATCCC
CTGATTCTGTGGATAACCGTATTACCGCCTTTGAGTGAGCTGATACCGCTCGCCGCAGCCGAACGACCGA
GCGCAGCGAGTCAGTGAGCGAGGAAGCGGAAGAGCGCCCAATACGCAAACCGCCTCTCCCCGCGCGTTGG
CCGATTCATTAATGCAGCAAGCTCATGGCTGACTAATTTTTTTTATTTATGCAGAGGCCGAGGCCGCCTC
GGCCTCTGAGCTATTCCAGAAGTAGTGAGGAGGCTTTTTTGGAGGCCTAGGCTTTTGCAAAAAGCTCCCC
GTGGCACGACAGGTTTCCCGACTGGAAAGCGGGCAGTGAGCGCAACGCAATTAATGTGAGTTAGCTCACT
CATTAGGCACCCCAGGCTTTACACTTTATGCTTCCGGCTCGTATGTTGTGTGGAATTGTGAGCGGATAAC
AATTTCACACAGGAAACAGCTATGACATGATTACGAATTTCACAAATAAAGCATTTTTTTCACTGCATTC
TAGTTGTGGTTTGTCCAAACTCATCAATGTATCTTATCATGTCTGGATCAACTGGATAACTCAAGCTAAC
CAAAATCATCCCAAACTTCCCACCCCATACCCTATTACCACTGCCAATTACCTGTGGTTTCATTTACTCT
AAACCTGTGATTCCTCTGAATTATTTTCATTTTAAAGAAATTGTATTTGTTAAATATGTACTACAAACTT
AGTAGT
Features (pLannotate 1.2.2; 30 found; start..end, strand, type, name):
    377..634     +  LTR            5' LTR (truncated): truncated 5' long terminal repeat (LTR) from HIV-1
    681..806     +  misc_feature   HIV-1 Ψ: packaging signal of human immunodeficiency virus type 1
    790..1128    +  CDS            HIV-1 gag (fragment): gag protein from human immunodeficiency virus 1; gag
   1303..1536    +  misc_feature   RRE: The Rev response element (RRE) of HIV-1 allows for Rev-dependent mRNA export from the nucleus to the cytoplasm.
   1913..2013    +  CDS            Rev (fragment): human immunodeficiency virus 1 (HIV-1) Rev protein; rev; enhances nuclear export of unspliced and incompletely spliced viral mRNAs
   2058..2175    +  misc_feature   cPPT/CTS: central polypurine tract and central termination sequence of HIV-1
   2223..3401    +  promoter       EF-1α promoter: strong constitutive promoter for human elongation factor EF-1α
   3422..3442    +  protein_bind   attB1: mutant version of attB; core recombination site for the Gateway® BP reaction BP Clonase™
   3448..6651    +  CDS            PIK3CA: PK3CA_HUMAN - Experimental evidence at protein level: Swiss-Prot protein existence level 1. Phosphoinositide-3-kinase (PI3K) phosphorylates phosphatidylinositol (PI) and its phosphorylated derivatives at position 3 of the inositol ring to produce 3-phosphoinositides (PubMed:15135396, PubMed:23936502, PubMed:28676499). Uses ATP and PtdIns(4,5)P2 (phosphatidylinositol 4,5-bisphosphate) to generate phosphatidylinositol 3,4,5-trisphosphate (PIP3) (PubMed:15135396, PubMed:28676499). PIP3 plays a key role by recruiting PH domain- containing proteins to the membrane, including AKT1 and PDPK1, activat
   6656..6680    -  protein_bind   attB2: mutant version of attB; recombination site for the Gateway® BP reaction BP Clonase™
   6688..6706    +  promoter       T3 promoter: promoter for bacteriophage T3 RNA polymerase
   6732..6750    -  promoter       T7 promoter: promoter for bacteriophage T7 RNA polymerase
   6756..6774    -  protein_bind   attB4 (fragment): mutant version of attB; core recombination site for the Gateway® BP reaction BP Clonase™
   6830..6871    +  CDS            V5 tag: epitope tag from simian virus 5
   6997..7459    +  misc_feature   IRES: internal ribosome entry site (IRES) of the encephalomyocarditis virus (EMCV)
   7473..8070    +  CDS            PuroR (fragment): puromycin N-acetyltransferase; pac from Streptomyces; confers resistance to puromycin
   8086..8674    +  misc_feature   WPRE: woodchuck hepatitis virus posttranscriptional regulatory element
   8682..8747    +  CDS            nef (fragment): NEF_HV1Z2 - Experimental evidence at protein level: Swiss-Prot protein existence level 1. Extracellular Nef protein targets CD4(+) T-lymphocytes for apoptosis by interacting with CXCR4 surface receptors. From Human immunodeficiency virus type 1 group M subtype D (isolate Z2/CDC-Z34) (HIV-1).
   8749..8982    +  LTR            3' LTR (ΔU3): self-inactivating 3' long terminal repeat (LTR) from HIV-1
   9187..9291    +  promoter       AmpR promoter: bla
   9292..10152   +  CDS            AmpR: β-lactamase; bla; confers resistance to ampicillin, carbenicillin, and related antibiotics
  10323..10911   +  rep_origin     ori: high-copy-number ColE1/pMB1/pBR322/pUC origin of replication
  11094..11148   +  CDS            lacI (fragment): lac repressor; lacI; The lac repressor binds to the lac operator to inhibit transcription in E. coli. This inhibition can be relieved by adding lactose or isopropyl-β-D-thiogalactopyranoside (IPTG).
  11154..11247   +  rep_origin     SV40 ori (fragment): SV40 origin of replication
  11272..11309   +  CDS            lacI (fragment): lac repressor; lacI; The lac repressor binds to the lac operator to inhibit transcription in E. coli. This inhibition can be relieved by adding lactose or isopropyl-β-D-thiogalactopyranoside (IPTG).
  11322..11343   +  protein_bind   CAP binding site: CAP binding activates transcription in the presence of cAMP. E. coli catabolite activator protein
  11358..11388   +  promoter       lac promoter: promoter for the E. coli lac operon
  11392..11414   +  protein_bind   lac operator (fragment): The lac repressor binds to the lac operator to inhibit transcription in E. coli. This inhibition can be relieved by adding lactose or isopropyl-β-D-thiogalactopyranoside (IPTG). lac repressor encoded by lacI
  11446..11529   +  polyA_signal   SV40 poly(A) signal (fragment): SV40 polyadenylation signal
  11696..329     +  CDS            nef (fragment) (across the origin): NEF_HV1BR - Experimental evidence at protein level: Swiss-Prot protein existence level 1. Extracellular Nef protein targets CD4(+) T-lymphocytes for apoptosis by interacting with CXCR4 surface receptors (PubMed:14990729). From Human immunodeficiency virus type 1 group M subtype B (isolate BRU/LAI) (HIV-1).
