[The description below was written by a language model from this plasmid's Addgene catalogue record and pLannotate feature annotations shown in this document.]
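Description:
pHAGE-PIK3CA-E39K is an HIV-1-derived lentiviral expression plasmid of about 11.7 kb, built on the pHAGE backbone, that delivers a human PIK3CA open reading frame carrying the E39K point mutation. In bacteria it is maintained through a high-copy ColE1/pUC-type origin and selected with ampicillin via the β-lactamase gene. The backbone outside the viral region also contains small annotated remnants (lac promoter/operator, lacI fragments, partial SV40 origin and poly(A) signal) that are not part of the payload.

The transfer cassette lies between a truncated 5' LTR and a self-inactivating ΔU3 3' LTR. It includes the Ψ packaging signal with a gag fragment, the Rev response element for Rev-dependent export of the genomic RNA, and the cPPT/CTS, which aids nuclear import and transduction of target cells. Inside this framework, the strong constitutive EF-1α promoter drives PIK3CA, which encodes the p110α catalytic subunit of PI3K. The coding sequence is flanked by attB1 and attB2 sites, consistent with its insertion by Gateway recombination. Downstream are short T3 and T7 promoter sequences, an attB4 fragment and a V5 epitope tag; the record does not say whether the V5 tag is in frame with the insert. An EMCV IRES then allows translation of a puromycin N-acetyltransferase gene from the same transcript, so transduced cells can be selected with puromycin. A WPRE boosts transcript stability and expression.

The plasmid is intended for stable lentiviral expression of this PIK3CA variant in mammalian cells. It comes from a project on systematic functional annotation of somatic mutations found in cancer.
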