Addgene plasmid #116472: pHAGE-PIK3CA-E39K
Purpose: Lentiviral expression of PIK3CA E39K
Depositing lab: Gordon Mills & Kenneth Scott. Depositing organization: Baylor College of Medicine. Publication: Systematic Functional Annotation of Somatic Mutations in Cancer. Ng PK, Li J, Jeong KJ, Shao S, Chen H, Tsang YH, Sengupta S, Wang Z, Bhavana VH, Tran R, Soewito S, Minussi DC, Moreno D, Kong K, Dogruluk T, Lu H, Gao J, Tokheim C, Zhou DC, Johnson AM, Zeng J, Ip CKM, Ju Z, Wester M, Yu S, Li Y, Vellano CP, Schultz N, Karchin R, Ding L, Lu Y, Cheung LWT, Chen K, Shaw KR, Meric-Bernstam F, Scott KL, Yi S, Sahni N, Liang H, Mills GB. Cancer Cell. 2018 Mar 12;33(3):450-462.e10. doi: 10.1016/j.ccell.2018.01.021. PubMed 29533785.
Backbone
  Vector backbone: pHAGE
  Vector type: Lentiviral
Growth in bacteria
  Bacterial resistance: Ampicillin, 100 μg/mL
  Growth temperature: 37°C
  Growth strain: Stbl3
  Copy number: High Copy
Gene/Insert
  Gene/Insert name: PIK3CA
  Species: H. sapiens (human)
  Mutation: E39K
  Entrez Gene: PIK3CA (a.k.a. CCM4, CLAPO, CLOVE, CWS5, HMH, MCAP, MCM, MCMTC, PI3K, PI3K-alpha, p110-alpha)
  Cloning method: Gateway Cloning
Terms and licenses: Academic/Nonprofit Terms; Industry Terms: Not Available to Industry
How to cite: pHAGE-PIK3CA-E39K was a gift from Gordon Mills & Kenneth Scott (Addgene plasmid # 116472 ; http://n2t.net/addgene:116472 ; RRID:Addgene_116472)
