>Addgene plasmid #116472 | pHAGE-PIK3CA-E39K | depositor partial sequence | sequence record 219346 | insert
ATGCCTCCACGACCATCATCAGGTGAACTGTGGGGCATCCACTTGATGCCCCCAAGAATCCTAGTAGAAT
GTTTACTACCAAATGGAATGATAGTGACTTTAGAATGCCTCCGTAAGGCTACATTAATAACCATAAAGCA
TGAACTATTTAAAGAAGCAAGAAAATACCCCCTCCATCAACTTCTTCAAGATGAATCTTCTTACATTTTC
GTAAGTGTTACTCAAGAAGCAGAAAGGGAAGAATTTTTTGATGAAACAAGACGACTTTGTGACCTTCGGC
TTTTTCAACCCTTTTTAAAAGTAATTGAACCAGTAGGCAACCGTGAAGAAAAGATCCTCAATCGAGAAAT
TGGTTTTGCTATCGGCATGCCAGTGTGTGAATTTGATATGGTTAAAGATCCAGAAGTACAGGACTTCCGA
AGAAATATTCTGAACGTTTGTAAAGAAGCTGTGGATCTTAGGGACCTCAATTCACCTCATAGTAGAGCAA
TGTATGTCTATCCTCCAAATGTAGAATCTTCACCAGAATTGCCAAAGCACATATATAATAAATTAGATAA
AGGGCAAATAATAGTGGTGATCTGGGTAATAGTTTCTCCAAATAATGACAAGCAGAAGTATACTCTGAAA
ATCAACCATGACTGTGTACCAGAACAAGTAATTGCTGAAGCAATCAGGAAAAAAACTCGAAGTATGTTGC
TATCCTCTGAACAACTAAAACTCTGTGTTTTAGAATATCAGGGCAAGTATATTTTAAAAGTGTGTGGATG
TGATGAATACTTCCTAGAAAAATATCCTCTGAGTCAGTATAAGTATATAAGAAGCTGTATAATGCTTGGG
AGGATGCCCAATTTGATGTTGATGGCTAAAGAAAGCCTTTATTCTCAACTGCCAATGGACTGTTTTACAA
TGCCATCTTATTCCAGACGCATTTCCACAGCTACACCATATATGAATGGAGAAACATCTACAAAATCCCT
TTGGGTTATAAATAGTGCACTCAGAATAAAAATTCTTTGTGCAACCTACGTGAATGTAAATATTCGAGAC
ATTGATAAGATCTATGTTCGAACAGGTATCTACCATGGAGGAGAACCCTTATGTGACAATGTGAACACTC
AAAGAGTACCTTGTTCCAATCCCAGGTGGAATGAATGGCTGAATTATGATATATACATTCCTGATCTTCC
TCGTGCTGCTCGACTTTGCCTTTCCATTTGCTCTGTTAAAGGCCGAAAGGGTGCTAAAGAGGAACACTGT
CCATTGGCATGGGGAAATATAAACTTGTTTGATTACACAGACACTCTAGTATCTGGAAAAATGGCTTTGA
ATCTTTGGCCAGTACCTCATGGATTAGAAGATTTGCTGAACCCTATTGGTGTTACTGGATCAAATCCAAA
TAAAGAAACTCCATGCTTAGAGTTGGAGTTTGACTGGTTCAGCAGTGTGGTAAAGTTCCCAGATATGTCA
GTGATTGAAGAGCATGCCAATTGGTCTGTATCCCGAGAAGCAGGATTTAGCTATTCCCACGCAGGACTGA
GTAACAGACTAGCTAGAGACAATGAATTAAGGGAAAATGACAAAGAACAGCTCAAAGCAATTTCTACACG
AGATCCTCTCTCTGAAATCACTGAGCAGGAGAAAGATTTTCTATGGAGTCACAGACACTATTGTGTAACT
ATCCCCGAAATTCTACCCAAATTGCTTCTGTCTGTTAAATGGAATTCTAGAGATGAAGTAGCCCAGATGT
ATTGCTTGGTAAAAGATTGGCCTCCAATCAAACCTGAACAGGCTATGGAACTTCTGGACTGTAATTACCC
AGATCCTATGGTTCGAGGTTTTGCTGTTCGGTGCTTGGAAAAATATTTAACAGATGACAAACTTTCTCAG
TATTTAATTCAGCTAGTACAGGTCCTAAAATATGAACAATATTTGGATAACTTGCTTGTGAGATTTTTAC
TGAAGAAAGCATTGACTAATCAAAGGATTGGGCACTTTTTCTTTTGGCATTTAAAATCTGAGATGCACAA
TAAAACAGTTAGCCAGAGGTTTGGCCTGCTTTTGGAGTCCTATTGTCGTGCATGTGGGATGTATTTGAAG
CACCTGAATAGGCAAGTCGAGGCAATGGAAAAGCTCATTAACTTAACTGACATTCTCAAACAGGAGAAGA
AGGATGAAACACAAAAGGTACAGATGAAGTTTTTAGTTGAGCAAATGAGGCGACCAGATTTCATGGATGC
TCTACAGGGCTTTCTGTCTCCTCTAAACCCTGCTCATCAACTAGGAAACCTCAGGCTTGAAGAGTGTCGA
ATTATGTCCTCTGCAAAAAGGCCACTGTGGTTGAATTGGGAGAACCCAGACATCATGTCAGAGTTACTGT
TTCAGAACAATGAGATCATCTTTAAAAATGGGGATGATTTACGGCAAGATATGCTAACACTTCAAATTAT
TCGTATTATGGAAAATATCTGGCAAAATCAAGGTCTTGATCTTCGAATGTTACCTTATGGTTGTCTGTCA
ATCGGTGACTGTGTGGGACTTATTGAGGTGGTGCGAAATTCTCACACTATTATGCAAATTCAGTGCAAAG
GCGGCTTGAAAGGTGCACTGCAGTTCAACAGCCACACACTACATCAGTGGCTCAAAGACAAGAACAAAGG
AGAAATATATGATGCAGCCATTGACCTGTTTACACGTTCATGTGCTGGATACTGTGTAGCTACCTTCATT
TTGGGAATTGGAGATCGTCACAATAGTAACATCATGGTGAAAGACGATGGACAACTGTTTCATATAGATT
TTGGACACTTTTTGGATCACAAGAAGAAAAAATTTGGTTATAAACGAGAACGTGTGCCATTTGTTTTGAC
ACAGGATTTCTTAATAGTGATTAGTAAAGGAGCCCAAGAATGCACAAAGACAAGAGAATTTGAGAGGTTT
CAGGAGATGTGTTACAAGGCTTATCTAGCTATTCGACAGCATGCCAATCTCTTCATAAATCTTTTCTCAA
TGATGCTTGGCTCTGGAATGCCAGAACTACAATCTTTTGATGACATTGCATACATTCGAAAGACCCTAGC
CTTAGATAAAACTGAGCAAGAGGCTTTGGAGTATTTCATGAAACAAATGAATGATGCACATCATGGTGGC
TGGACAACAAAAATGGATTGGATCTTCCACACAATTAAACAGCATGCATTGAACTGA
